Addgene plasmid #92394: pcU6_3 MS2 sgRNA
Purpose: Chick-specific U6 sgRNA expression mini-vector, harbouring chick U6_3 pol III promoter, with tracrRNA scaffold containing stem loops allowing binding of bacteriophage MS2 coat protein MCP
Depositing lab: Tatjana Sauka-Spengler. Depositing organization: University of Oxford. Publication: Genome and epigenome engineering CRISPR toolkit for in vivo modulation of cis-regulatory interactions and gene expression in the chicken embryo. Williams RM, Senanayake U, Artibani M, Taylor G, Wells D, Ahmed AA, Sauka-Spengler T. Development. 2018 Feb 23;145(4). pii: dev.160333. doi: 10.1242/dev.160333. PubMed 29386245.
Backbone
  Vector backbone: pNG3
  Backbone size w/o insert (bp): 3055
  Total vector size (bp): 3513
  Vector type: Mammalian Expression, CRISPR
Growth in bacteria
  Bacterial resistance: Tetracycline, 10 μg/mL
  Growth temperature: 37°C
  Growth strain: DH5alpha
  Copy number: High Copy
Gene/Insert
  Gene/Insert name: chick U6.3 promoter and gRNA cloning cassette including MS2 stem loops
  Species: G. gallus (chicken)
  Insert size (bp): 458
  Promoter: chick U6.3
  Cloning method: Gibson Cloning
  Sequencing primers: 5′ gatcaagcctgattgggagaa
Resource information
  A portion of this plasmid was derived from a plasmid made by: chick U6.3 promoter (Kudo and Sutou, 2005) was cloned into BsaI sites in pNG3 vector #30987. MS2 stem loops for MCP binding were amplified from #61424
Terms and licenses: Academic/Nonprofit Terms; Industry Terms: Not Available to Industry
Depositor comments: Kudo, T., and S. Sutou. 2005. Usage of putative chicken U6 promoters for vector-based RNA interference. J Reprod Dev. 51:411-417. Efficient design and assembly of custom TALEN and other TAL effector-based constructs for DNA targeting. Cermak T, Doyle EL, Christian M, Wang L, Zhang Y, Schmidt C, Baller JA, Somia NV, Bogdanove AJ, Voytas DF. Nucleic Acids Res. 2011 Apr 14. ():. 10.1093/nar/gkr218 PubMed 21493687 Genome-scale transcriptional activation by an engineered CRISPR-Cas9 complex. Konermann S, Brigham MD, Trevino AE, Joung J, Abudayyeh OO, Barcena C, Hsu PD, Habib N, Gootenberg JS, Nishimasu H, Nureki O, Zhang F. Nature. 2014 Dec 10. doi: 10.1038/nature14136. 10.1038/nature14136 PubMed 25494202 Please visit https://www.biorxiv.org/content/early/2017/05/08/135525 for bioRxiv preprint.
How to cite: pcU6_3 MS2 sgRNA was a gift from Tatjana Sauka-Spengler (Addgene plasmid # 92394 ; http://n2t.net/addgene:92394 ; RRID:Addgene_92394)
