[The description below was written by a language model from this plasmid's Addgene catalogue record and pLannotate feature annotations shown in this document.]
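Description:
pcU6_3 MS2 sgRNA is a compact (about 3.5 kb) guide RNA expression mini-vector designed for CRISPR work in chicken cells and embryos. It is built on the pNG3 backbone, a small tetracycline-resistant plasmid originally used in Golden Gate TALEN assembly. It is propagated in E. coli through a high-copy ColE1/pUC-type origin and selected through a tetracycline efflux gene (TcR) driven by its own tet promoter. The feature table also reports short fragments of lacI, KanR, an RSF origin and a bom region, along with rrnB terminators and a T7 promoter. These appear to be backbone remnants or partial sequence matches rather than functional parts of the design. No eukaryotic selection marker or reporter is annotated.

The payload is a 458 bp insert, introduced by Gibson cloning at the backbone's BsaI sites. It combines the chicken U6.3 RNA polymerase III promoter with an sgRNA cloning cassette. The promoter itself is not picked up by the automated annotation, but it presumably occupies the unannotated stretch upstream of the scaffold. The Streptococcus pyogenes Cas9 scaffold is annotated as fragments because two MS2 stem loops interrupt it; these were taken from a previously described synergistic activation-type guide design. The loops are aptamers bound by the bacteriophage MS2 coat protein (MCP), so effector domains fused to MCP can be recruited to the genomic site targeted by the guide and Cas9 or dCas9. A species-matched pol III promoter is used to drive guide transcription in avian cells. The vector belongs to a genome and epigenome engineering toolkit for modulating cis-regulatory elements and gene expression in vivo in the chicken embryo. The record does not state how target spacers are inserted into the cassette.
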