Features (pLannotate 1.2.2; 15 found; start..end, strand, type, name):
      9..597     +  rep_origin     ori: high-copy-number ColE1/pMB1/pBR322/pUC origin of replication
    780..872     +  CDS            lacI (fragment): lac repressor; lacI; The lac repressor binds to the lac operator to inhibit transcription in E. coli. This inhibition can be relieved by adding lactose or isopropyl-β-D-thiogalactopyranoside (IPTG).
    927..954     -  terminator     rrnB T2 terminator: transcription terminator T2 from the E. coli rrnB gene
   1086..1129    +  terminator     rrnB T1 terminator: Escherichia coli rrnB; transcription terminator T1 from the E. coli rrnB gene
   1161..1214    -  CDS            lacI (fragment): lac repressor; lacI; The lac repressor binds to the lac operator to inhibit transcription in E. coli. This inhibition can be relieved by adding lactose or isopropyl-β-D-thiogalactopyranoside (IPTG).
   1216..1340    -  rep_origin     RSF ori (fragment): Plasmids containing the RSF 1030 origin of replication can be propagated in E. coli cells that contain additional plasmids with compatible origins.
   1356..1384    +  promoter       tet promoter: E. coli promoter for tetracycline efflux protein gene
   1432..2622    +  CDS            TcR: tetracycline efflux protein; tet; confers resistance to tetracycline
   2720..2794    +  CDS            KanR (fragment): aminoglycoside phosphotransferase; aphA-3; confers resistance to kanamycin
   2797..2815    -  promoter       T7 promoter: promoter for bacteriophage T7 RNA polymerase
   3283..3301    +  misc_RNA       MS2 stem loop: stem loop that binds the bacteriophage MS2 coat protein
   3312..3348    +  misc_RNA       gRNA scaffold (fragment): guide RNA scaffold for the Streptococcus pyogenes CRISPR/Cas9 system
   3353..3371    +  misc_RNA       MS2 stem loop: stem loop that binds the bacteriophage MS2 coat protein
   3382..3401    +  misc_RNA       gRNA scaffold (fragment): guide RNA scaffold for the Streptococcus pyogenes CRISPR/Cas9 system
   3414..3433    -  misc_feature   bom (fragment): basis of mobility region from pBR322
>Addgene plasmid #92394 | pcU6_3 MS2 sgRNA | addgene full sequence | sequence record 191866 | Addgene NGS Result
GGATCTTCTTGAGATCCTTTTTTTCTGCGCGTAATCTGCTGCTTGCAAACAAAAAAACCACCGCTACCAG
CGGTGGTTTGTTTGCCGGATCAAGAGCTACCAACTCTTTTTCCGAAGGTAACTGGCTTCAGCAGAGCGCA
GATACCAAATACTGTTCTTCTAGTGTAGCCGTAGTTAGGCCACCACTTCAAGAACTCTGTAGCACCGCCT
ACATACCTCGCTCTGCTAATCCTGTTACCAGTGGCTGCTGCCAGTGGCGATAAGTCGTGTCTTACCGGGT
TGGACTCAAGACGATAGTTACCGGATAAGGCGCAGCGGTCGGGCTGAACGGGGGGTTCGTGCACACAGCC
CAGCTTGGAGCGAACGACCTACACCGAACTGAGATACCTACAGCGTGAGCTATGAGAAAGCGCCACGCTT
CCCGAAGGGAGAAAGGCGGACAGGTATCCGGTAAGCGGCAGGGTCGGAACAGGAGAGCGCACGAGGGAGC
TTCCAGGGGGAAACGCCTGGTATCTTTATAGTCCTGTCGGGTTTCGCCACCTCTGACTTGAGCGTCGATT
TTTGTGATGCTCGTCAGGGGGGCGGAGCCTATGGAAAAACGCCAGCAACGCGGCCTTTTTACGGTTCCTG
GCCTTTTGCTGGCCTTTTGCTCACATGTTCTTTCCTGCGTTATCCCCTGATTCTGTGGATAACCGTATTA
CCGCCTTTGAGTGAGCTGATACCGCTCGCCGCAGCCGAACGACCGAGCGCAGCGAGTCAGTGAGCGAGGA
AGCGGAAGAGCGCCCAATACGCAAACCGCCTCTCCCCGCGCGTTGGCCGATTCATTAATGCAGCTGGCAC
GACAGGTTTCCCGACTGGAAAGCGGGCAGTGAGCGCAACGCAATTAATACGCGTACCGCTAGCCAGGAAG
AGTTTGTAGAAACGCAAAAAGGCCATCCGTCAGGATGGCCTTCTGCTTAGTTTGATGCCTGGCAGTTTAT
GGCGGGCGTCCTGCCCGCCACCCTCCGGGCCGTTGCTTCACAACGTTCAAATCCGCTCCCGGCGGATTTG
TCCTACTCAGGAGAGCGTTCACCGACAAACAACAGATAAAACGAAAGGCCCAGTCTTCCGACTGAGCCTT
TCGTTTTATTTGATGCCTGGCAGTTCCCTACTCTCGCGTTCTGCATTAATGAATCGGCCAACGCGCGGGG
AGAGGCGGTTTGCGTATTGGGCGCTCTTCCGCTTCCTCGCTCACTGACTCGCTGCGCTCGGTCGTTCGGC
TGCGGCGAGCGGTATCAGCTCACTCAAAGGCGGTAATACGGTTATCCACAGAATCAGGGGATAACGCAGG
AAAGAACATGAATTAATTCTCATGTTTGACAGCTTATCATCGATTAGCTTTAATGCGGTAGTTTATCACA
GTTAAATTGCTAACGCAGTCAGGCACCGTGTATGAAATCTAACAATGCGCTCATCGTCATCCTCGGCACC
GTCACCCTGGATGCTGTAGGCATAGGCTTGGTTATGCCGGTACTGCCGGGCCTCTTGCGGGATATCGTCC
ATTCCGACAGCATCGCCAGTCACTATGGCGTGCTGCTAGCGCTATATGCGTTGATGCAATTTCTATGCGC
ACCCGTTCTCGGAGCACTGTCCGACCGCTTTGGCCGCCGCCCAGTCCTGCTCGCTTCGCTACTTGGAGCC
ACTATCGACTACGCGATCATGGCGACCACACCCGTCCTGTGGATTCTCTACGCCGGACGCATCGTGGCCG
GCATCACCGGCGCCACAGGTGCGGTTGCTGGCGCCTATATCGCCGACATCACCGATGGGGAAGATCGGGC
TCGCCACTTCGGGCTCATGAGCGCTTGTTTCGGCGTGGGTATGGTGGCAGGCCCCGTGGCCGGGGGACTG
TTGGGCGCCATCTCCTTACATGCACCATTCCTTGCGGCGGCGGTGCTCAACGGCCTCAACCTACTACTGG
GCTGCTTCCTAATGCAGGAGTCGCATAAGGGAGAGCGCCGACCCATGCCCTTGAGAGCCTTCAACCCAGT
CAGCTCCTTCCGGTGGGCGCGGGGCATGACTATCGTCGCCGCACTTATGACTGTCTTCTTTATCATGCAA
CTCGTAGGACAGGTGCCGGCAGCGCTCTGGGTCATTTTCGGCGAGGACCGCTTTCGCTGGAGCGCGACGA
TGATCGGCCTGTCGCTTGCGGTATTCGGAATCTTGCACGCCCTCGCTCAAGCCTTCGTCACTGGTCCCGC
CACCAAACGTTTCGGCGAGAAGCAGGCCATTATCGCCGGCATGGCGGCCGACGCGCTGGGCTACGTCTTG
CTGGCGTTCGCGACGCGAGGCTGGATGGCCTTCCCCATTATGATTCTTCTCGCTTCCGGCGGCATCGGGA
TGCCCGCGTTGCAGGCCATGCTGTCCAGGCAGGTAGATGACGACCATCAGGGACAGCTTCAAGGATCGCT
CGCGGCTCTTACCAGCCTAACTTCGATCATTGGACCGCTGATCGTCACGGCGATTTATGCCGCCTCGGCG
AGCACATGGAACGGGTTGGCATGGATTGTAGGCGCCGCCCTATACCTTGTCTGCCTCCCCGCGTTGCGTC
GCGGTGCATGGAGCCGGGCCACCTCGACCTGAATGGAAGCCGGCGGCACCTCGCTAACGGATTCACCACT
CCAAGAATTGGAGCCAATCAATTCTTGCGGAGAACTGTGAATGCGCAAACCAACCCTTGATCGGGGAAGA
ACAGTATGTCGAGCTATTTTTTGACTTACTGGGGATCAAGCCTGATTGGGAGAAAATAAAATATCCCCTA
TAGTGAGTCGTATTACATGGTCATAGCTGTTTCCTGGCAGCTCTGGCCCGTGTCTCAAAATCTCTGATGT
TACATTGCACAAGATAAAAATATATCATCATGCCTCCTCTAGTATCATCATGCCTCCTCTAGCTAGAGGT
CTCAGGACCGCGGCCGCTCCTTCAGGCACTGCCGACGACAGCCCAGGCGGAGGTCCTGAGCGCCGGCGCC
AAATTTGCATAAAGAGCTACCCAGAAGCCCTCGCGCGCGGAAACGGGCAAAAAAGGGCTTCTAATATGGA
AATATTACGCCGAATCGCGTCACAAATTGGCTAAGCGGGCCTAAGAGTTAACAAGATGTGCTATTAAGCG
GAGCCTTTTGGTGGGAAGAAACGGAACAGTCACTGTGTTCTAAAAGAACTTGCAGGATGAGCCTTTAAAT
ACCGCAGTCTCGACGCTCTTAGTCGGAGACGTTGATTTCGTCTCTGTTTTAGAGCTAGGCCAACATGAGG
ATCACCCATGTCTGCAGGGCCTAGCAAGTTAAAATAAGGCTAGTCCGTTATCAACTTGGCCAACATGAGG
ATCACCCATGTCTGCAGGGCCAAGTGGCACCGAGTCGGTGCTTTTTTTGAATTCTGATGCGGTATTTTCT
CCTCGAGCCACCCATGACCAAAATCCCTTAACGTGAGTTACGCGTCGTTCCACTGAGCGTCAGACCCCGT
AGAAAAGATCAAA
